>Addgene plasmid #178413 | pOME0213 | addgene full sequence | sequence record 351302 | Addgene NGS Result
AATTCTAGTTATTAATAGTAATCAATTACGGGGTCATTAGTTCATAGCCCATATATGGAGTTCCGCGTTA
CATAACTTACGGTAAATGGCCCGCCTGGCTGACCGCCCAACGACCCCCGCCCATTGACGTCAATAATGAC
GTATGTTCCCATAGTAACGCCAATAGGGACTTTCCATTGACGTCAATGGGTGGAGTATTTACGGTAAACT
GCCCACTTGGCAGTACATCAAGTGTATCATATGCCAAGTACGCCCCCTATTGACGTCAATGACGGTAAAT
GGCCCGCCTGGCATTATGCCCAGTACATGACCTTATGGGACTTTCCTACTTGGCAGTACATCTACGTATT
AGTCATCGCTATTACCATGGTGATGCGGTTTTGGCAGTACATCAATGGGCGTGGATAGCGGTTTGACTCA
CGGGGATTTCCAAGTCTCCACCCCATTGACGTCAATGGGAGTTTGTTTTGGCACCAAAATCAACGGGACT
TTCCAAAATGTCGTAACAACTCCGCCCCATTGACGCAAATGGGCGGTAGGCGTGTACGGTGGGAGGTCTA
TATAAGCAGAGCTGGTTTAGTGAACCGTCAGATCCGCTAGCGCTACCGGTCGCCACCATGGCCTCCTCCG
AGGACGTCATCAAGGAGTTCATGCGCTTCAAGGTGCGCATGGAGGGCTCCGTGAACGGCCACGAGTTCGA
GATCGAGGGCGAGGGCGAGGGCCGCCCCTACGAGGGCACCCAGACCGCCAAGCTGAAGGTGACCAAGGGC
GGCCCCCTGCCCTTCGCCTGGGACATCCTGTCCCCCCAGTTCCAGTACGGCTCCAAGGTGTACGTGAAGC
ACCCCGCCGACATCCCCGACTACAAGAAGCTGTCCTTCCCCGAGGGCTTCAAGTGGGAGCGCGTGATGAA
CTTCGAGGACGGCGGCGTGGTGACCGTGACCCAGGACTCCTCCCTGCAGGACGGCTCCTTCATCTACAAG
GTGAAGTTCATCGGCGTGAACTTCCCCTCCGACGGCCCCGTAATGCAGAAGAAGACTATGGGCTGGGAGG
CCTCCACCGAGCGCCTGTACCCCCGCGACGGCGTGCTGAAGGGCGAGATCCACAAGGCCCTGAAGCTGAA
GGACGGCGGCCACTACCTGGTGGAGTTCAAGTCCATCTACATGGCCAAGAAGCCCGTGCAGCTGCCCGGC
TACTACTACGTGGACTCCAAGCTGGACATCACCTCCCACAACGAGGACTACACCATCGTGGAGCAGTACG
AGCGCGCCGAGGGCCGCCACCACCTGTTCCTGTAGCTCGAGATATCAGTGGTCCAGGCTCTAGTTTTGAC
TCAACAATATCACCAGCTGAAGCCTATAGAGTACGAGCCATAGATAAAATAAAAGATTTTATTTAGTCTC
CAGAAAAAGGGGGGAATGAAAGACCCCACCTGTAGGTTTGGCAAGCTAGCTTAAGTAACGCCATTTTGCA
AGGCATGGAAAAATACATAACTGAGAATAGAGAAGTTCAGATCAAGGTCAGGAACAGATGGAACAGGGTC
GACCCTAGAGAACCATCAGATGTTTCCAGGGTGCCCCAAGGACCTGAAATGACCCTGTGCCTTATTTGAA
CTAACCAATCAGTTCGCTTCTCGCTTCTGTTCGCGCGCTTCTGCTCCCCGAGCTCAATAAAAGAGCCCAC
AACCCCTCACTCGGGGCGCCAGTCCTCCGATTGACTGAGTCGCCCGGGTACCCGTGTATCCAATAAACCC
TCTTGCAGTTGCATCCGACTTGTGGTCTCGCTGTTCCTTGGGAGGGTCTCCTCTGAGTGATTGACTACCC
GTCAGCGGGGGTCTTTCATTTGGGGGCTCGTCCGGGATCGGGAGACCCCTGCCCAGGGACCACCGACCCA
CCACCGGGAGGTAAGCTGGCTGCCTCGCGCGTTTCGGTGATGACGGTGAAAACCTCTGACACATGCAGCT
CCCGGAGACGGTCACAGCTTGTCTGTAAGCGGATGCCGGGAGCAGACAAGCCCGTCAGGGCGCGTCAGCG
GGTGTTGGCGGGTGTCGGGGCGCAGCCATGACCCAGTCACGTAGCGATAGCGGAGTGTAGATCCGGCTGT
GGAATGTGTGTCAGTTAGGGTGTGGAAAGTCCCCAGGCTCCCCAGCAGGCAGAAGTATGCAAAGCATGCA
TCTCAATTAGTCAGCAACCAGGTGTGGAAAGTCCCCAGGCTCCCCAGCAGGCAGAAGTATGCAAAGCATG
CATCTCAATTAGTCAGCAACCATAGTCCCGCCCCTAACTCCGCCCATCCCGCCCCTAACTCCGCCCAGTT
CCGCCCATTCTCCGCCCCATGGCTGACTAATTTTTTTTATTTATGCAGAGGCCGAGGCCGCCTCGGCCTC
TGAGCTATTCCAGAAGTAGTGAGGAGGCTTTTTTGGAGGCCTAGGCTTTTGCAAAAAGCTTACTGGCTTA
ACTATGCGGCATCAGAGCAGATTGTACTGAGAGTGCACCATATGCGGTGTGAAATACCGCACAGATGCGT
AAGGAGAAAATACCGCATCAGGCGCTCTTCCGCTTCCTCGCTCACTGACTCGCTGCGCTCGGTCGTTCGG
CTGCGGCGAGCGGTATCAGCTCACTCAAAGGCGGTAATACGGTTATCCACAGAATCAGGGGATAACGCAG
GAAAGAACATGTGAGCAAAAGGCCAGCAAAAGGCCAGGAACCGTAAAAAGGCCGCGTTGCTGGCGTTTTT
CCATAGGCTCCGCCCCCCTGACGAGCATCACAAAAATCGACGCTCAAGTCAGAGGTGGCGAAACCCGACA
GGACTATAAAGATACCAGGCGTTTCCCCCTGGAAGCTCCCTCGTGCGCTCTCCTGTTCCGACCCTGCCGC
TTACCGGATACCTGTCCGCCTTTCTCCCTTCGGGAAGCGTGGCGCTTTCTCATAGCTCACGCTGTAGGTA
TCTCAGTTCGGTGTAGGTCGTTCGCTCCAAGCTGGGCTGTGTGCACGAACCCCCCGTTCAGCCCGACCGC
TGCGCCTTATCCGGTAACTATCGTCTTGAGTCCAACCCGGTAAGACACGACTTATCGCCACTGGCAGCAG
CCACTGGTAACAGGATTAGCAGAGCGAGGTATGTAGGCGGTGCTACAGAGTTCTTGAAGTGGTGGCCTAA
CTACGGCTACACTAGAAGGACAGTATTTGGTATCTGCGCTCTGCTGAAGCCAGTTACCTTCGGAAAAAGA
GTTGGTAGCTCTTGATCCGGCAAACAAACCACCGCTGGTAGCGGTGGTTTTTTTGTTTGCAAGCAGCAGA
TTACGCGCAGAAAAAAAGGATCTCAAGAAGATCCTTTGATCTTTTCTACGGGGTCTGACGCTCAGTGGAA
CGAAAACTCACGTTAAGGGATTTTGGTCATGAGATTATCAAAAAGGATCTTCACCTAGATCCTTTTAAAT
TAAAAATGAAGTTTTAAATCAATCTAAAGTATATATGAGTAAACTTGGTCTGACAGTTACCAATGCTTAA
TCAGTGAGGCACCTATCTCAGCGATCTGTCTATTTCGTTCATCCATAGTTGCCTGACTCCCCGTCGTGTA
GATAACTACGATACGGGAGGGCTTACCATCTGGCCCCAGTGCTGCAATGATACCGCGAGACCCACGCTCA
CCGGCTCCAGATTTATCAGCAATAAACCAGCCAGCCGGAAGGGCCGAGCGCAGAAGTGGTCCTGCAACTT
TATCCGCCTCCATCCAGTCTATTAATTGTTGCCGGGAAGCTAGAGTAAGTAGTTCGCCAGTTAATAGTTT
GCGCAACGTTGTTGCCATTGCTGCAGGCATCGTGGTGTCACGCTCGTCGTTTGGTATGGCTTCATTCAGC
TCCGGTTCCCAACGATCAAGGCGAGTTACATGATCCCCCATGTTGTGCAAAAAAGCGGTTAGCTCCTTCG
GTCCTCCGATCGTTGTCAGAAGTAAGTTGGCCGCAGTGTTATCACTCATGGTTATGGCAGCACTGCATAA
TTCTCTTACTGTCATGCCATCCGTAAGATGCTTTTCTGTGACTGGTGAGTACTCAACCAAGTCATTCTGA
GAATAGTGTATGCGGCGACCGAGTTGCTCTTGCCCGGCGTCAACACGGGATAATACCGCGCCACATAGCA
GAACTTTAAAAGTGCTCATCATTGGAAAACGTTCTTCGGGGCGAAAACTCTCAAGGATCTTACCGCTGTT
GAGATCCAGTTCGATGTAACCCACTCGTGCACCCAACTGATCTTCAGCATCTTTTACTTTCACCAGCGTT
TCTGGGTGAGCAAAAACAGGAAGGCAAAATGCCGCAAAAAAGGGAATAAGGGCGACACGGAAATGTTGAA
TACTCATACTCTTCCTTTTTCAATATTATTGAAGCATTTATCAGGGTTATTGTCTCATGAGCGGATACAT
ATTTGAATGTATTTAGAAAAATAAACAAATAGGGGTTCCGCGCACATTTCCCCGAAAAGTGCCACCTGAC
GTCTAAGAAACCATTATTATCATGACATTAACCTATAAAAATAGGCGTATCACGAGGCCCTTTCGTCTTC
AAGAATTAGCTTGGCCATTGCATACGTTGTATCCATATCATAATATGTACATTTATATTGGCTCATGTCC
AACATTACCGCCATGTTGACATTGATTATTGACTAGTTATTAATAGTAATCAATTACGGGGTCATTAGTT
CATAGCCCATATATGGAGTTCCGCGTTACATAACTTACGGTAAATGGCCCGCCTGGCTGACCGCCCAACG
ACCCCCGCCCATTGACGTCAATAATGACGTATGTTCCCATAGTAACGCCAATAGGGACTTTCCATTGACG
TCAATGGGTGGAGTATTTACGGTAAACTGCCCACTTGGCAGTACATCAAGTGTATCATATGCCAAGTACG
CCCCCTATTGACGTCAATGACGGTAAATGGCCCGCCTGGCATTATGCCCAGTACATGACCTTATGGGACT
TTCCTACTTGGCAGTACATCTACGTATTAGTCATCGCTATTACCATGGTGATGCGGTTTTGGCAGTACAT
CAATGGGCGTGGATAGCGGTTTGACTCACGGGGATTTCCAAGTCTCCACCCCATTGACGTCAATGGGAGT
TTGTTTTGGCACCAAAATCAACGGGACTTTCCAAAATGTCGTAACAACTCCGCCCCATTGACGCAAATGG
GCGGTAGGCGTGTACGGTGGGAGGTCTATATAAGCAGAGCTCAATAAAAGAGCCCACAACCCCTCACTCG
GCGCGCCAGTCTTCCGATAGACTGCGTCGCCCGGGTACCCGTATTCCCAATAAAGCCTCTTGCTGTTTGC
ATCCGAATCGTGGTCTCGCTGTTCCTTGGGAGGGTCTCCTCTGAGTGATTGACTACCCACGACGGGGGTC
TTTCATTTGGGGGCTCGTCCGGGATTTGGAGACCCCTGCCCAGGGACCACCGACCCACCACCGGGAGGTA
AGCTGGCCAGCAACTTATCTGTGTCTGTCCGATTGTCTAGTGTCTATGTTTGATGTTATGCGCCTGCGTC
TGTACTAGTTAGCTAACTAGCTCTGTATCTGGCGGACCCGTGGTGGAACTGACGAGTTCTGAACACCCGG
CCGCAACCCTGGGAGACGTCCCAGGGACTTTGGGGGCCGTTTTTGTGGCCCGACCTGAGGAAGGGAGTCG
ATGTGGAATCCGACCCCGTCAGGATATGTGGTTCTGGTAGGAGACGAGAACCTAAAACAGTTCCCGCCTC
CGTCTGAATTTTTGCTTTCGGTTTGGAACCGAAGCCGCGCGTCTTGTCTGCTGCAGCGCTGCAGCATCGT
TCTGTGTTGTCTCTGTCTGACTGTGTTTCTGTATTTGTCTGAAAATTAGGGCCAGACTGTTACCACTCCC
TTAAGTTTGACCTTAGGTCACTGGAAAGATGTCGAGCGGATCGCTCACAACCAGTCGGTAGATGTCAAGA
AGAGACGTTGGGTTACCTTCTGCTCTGCAGAATGGCCAACCTTTAACGTCGGATGGCCGCGAGACGGCAC
CTTTAACCGAGACCTCATCACCCAGGTTAAGATCAAGGTCTTTTCACCTGGCCCGCATGGACACCCAGAC
CAGGTCCCCTACATCGTGACCTGGGAAGCCTTGGCTTTTGACCCCCCTCCCTGGGTCAAGCCCTTTGTAC
ACCCTAAGCCTCCGCCTCCTCTTCCTCCATCCGCCCCGTCTCTCCCCCTTGAACCTCCTCGTTCGACCCC
GCCTCGATCCTCCCTTTATCCAGCCCTCACTCCTTCTCTAGGCGCCGGAATTGAAGATCTGGGCAGGAAG
AGGGCCTATTTCCCATGATTCCTTCATATTTGCATATACGATACAAGGCTGTTAGAGAGATAATTAGAAT
TAATTTGACTGTAAACACAAAGATATTAGTACAAAATACGTGACGTAGAAAGTAATAATTTCTTGGGTAG
TTTGCAGTTTTAAAATTATGTTTTAAAATGGACTATCATATGCTTACCGTAACTTGAAAGTATTTCGATT
TCTTGGCTTTATATATCTTGTGGAAAGGACGAGGATCCGGTGTTTGTGGCAGTTCATGTCCCGGATGTGT
TACTAAATGGGTGGCGCTGGAGGCTTGGGGCGATACCACCACTCGTTTGTCTGTTGGCGATTAGTGTTGT
CCCCCCGAGTGGCCAGCGTGGCCCCGTAGCATTCAGGACACGAGTTGCAACGGGCGCGCACTGAAGCTAG
CGG
Features (pLannotate 1.2.2; 19 found; start..end, strand, type, name):
     66..369     +  enhancer       CMV enhancer: human cytomegalovirus immediate early enhancer
    370..573     +  promoter       CMV promoter: human cytomegalovirus (CMV) immediate early promoter
    618..1295    +  CDS            DsRed-Express: rapidly maturing tetrameric variant of DsRed fluorescent protein (Bevis and Glick, 2002) mammalian codon-optimized
   1301..1373    +  CDS            env (fragment): murine leukemia virus gPr80 envelope polyprotein precursor; env; proteolytically cleaved into gp70SU and p15TM subunits
   1415..1840    +  LTR            3' LTR (ΔU3): self-inactivating 3' long terminal repeat (LTR) from Moloney murine leukemia virus
   1909..1949    +  CDS            rop (fragment): Rop protein, which maintains plasmids at low copy number; rop
   2051..2089    +  misc_feature   bom (fragment): basis of mobility region from pBR322
   2106..2435    +  promoter       SV40 promoter: SV40 enhancer and early promoter
   2441..2542    +  misc_feature   bom (fragment): basis of mobility region from pBR322
   2728..3316    -  rep_origin     ori: high-copy-number ColE1/pMB1/pBR322/pUC origin of replication
   3487..4347    -  CDS            AmpR: β-lactamase; bla; confers resistance to ampicillin, carbenicillin, and related antibiotics
   4348..4452    -  promoter       AmpR promoter: bla
   4638..5017    +  enhancer       CMV enhancer: human cytomegalovirus immediate early enhancer
   5018..5221    +  promoter       CMV promoter: human cytomegalovirus (CMV) immediate early promoter
   5222..5397    +  LTR            5' LTR (truncated): truncated long terminal repeat from Moloney murine sarcoma virus
   5519..5793    +  misc_feature   MESV Ψ (fragment): packaging signal of murine embryonic stem cell virus
   5860..6276    +  CDS            gag (truncated): truncated Moloney murine leukemia virus (MMLV) gag gene lacking the start codon
   6300..6540    +  promoter       U6 promoter: RNA polymerase III promoter for human U6 snRNA
   6596..6665    +  ncRNA          mir-K12-10: Accession: RF03484 - mir-K12-10 microRNA precursor family
