[The description below was written by a language model from this plasmid's Addgene catalogue record and pLannotate feature annotations shown in this document.]
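Description:
pOME0213 is a self-inactivating gammaretroviral RNAi-type vector built on the pSIREN backbone and carrying a 186 bp fragment of Kaposi's sarcoma-associated herpesvirus that encodes the wild-type pre-microRNA K12-10. The full sequence record is about 6.7 kb. It is propagated in E. coli through a high-copy ColE1/pUC-type origin and selected with ampicillin via the β-lactamase gene. Fragments of rop and bom are pBR322-derived backbone remnants, and an SV40 enhancer/early promoter also sits in the backbone region, with no annotated coding sequence downstream of it.

The retroviral unit begins with a hybrid 5' end in which a CMV enhancer/promoter is fused to a truncated murine sarcoma virus LTR, allowing strong transcription of the genomic RNA in packaging cells. This is followed by an MESV-type Ψ packaging signal and a truncated gag segment lacking its start codon, which together support encapsidation. Downstream, a human U6 RNA polymerase III promoter drives the insert, in which the annotation recognises the mir-K12-10 precursor hairpin. The transcript is presumably processed by the host microRNA machinery into mature viral miRNA. A separate CMV enhancer/promoter expresses DsRed-Express, a rapidly maturing red fluorescent protein that marks transfected or transduced cells. The unit ends with a short env remnant and a ΔU3 3' LTR, which disables LTR promoter activity after integration so that expression depends on the internal promoters.

The record gives the purpose only as expression of KSHV pre-miR-K12-10. The plasmid belongs to a viral ORFeome-style collection associated with a study screening viral gene products for modulators of p53 signalling. No mammalian drug-selection marker is annotated, so DsRed fluorescence appears to be the only means of tracking cells that carry it.
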