Addgene plasmid #178413: pOME0213
Purpose: KSHV pre microRNA K12-10wt
Depositing lab: Dirk Dittmer. Depositing organization: University of North Carolina at Chapel Hill. Publication: Novel modulators of p53-signaling encoded by unknown genes of emerging viruses. Alzhanova D, Corcoran K, Bailey AG, Long K, Taft-Benz S, Graham RL, Broussard GS, Heise M, Neumann G, Halfmann P, Kawaoka Y, Baric RS, Damania B, Dittmer DP. PLoS Pathog. 2021 Jan 7;17(1):e1009033. doi: 10.1371/journal.ppat.1009033. eCollection 2021 Jan. PubMed 33411764.
Backbone
  Vector backbone: pSIREN
  Backbone size w/o insert (bp): 6539
  Vector type: RNAi
Growth in bacteria
  Bacterial resistance: Ampicillin, 100 μg/mL
  Growth temperature: 37°C
  Growth strain: NEB Stable
  Copy number: High Copy
Gene/Insert
  Gene/Insert name: KSHV K 12
  Species: Kaposi's sarcoma-associated herpesvirus
  Insert size (bp): 186
  Cloning method: Unknown
  Sequencing primers: 5′ U6 promoter
Terms and licenses: Academic/Nonprofit Terms; Industry Terms: Not Available to Industry
Depositor comments: Sequences and further information can be found at https://www.med.unc.edu/orfeome/downloads/pome
How to cite: pOME0213 was a gift from Dirk Dittmer (Addgene plasmid # 178413 ; http://n2t.net/addgene:178413 ; RRID:Addgene_178413)
