>Addgene plasmid #178413 | pOME0213 | depositor partial sequence | sequence record 346486 | Insert
GGATCCGGTGTTTGTGGCAGTTCATGTCCCGGATGTGTTACTAAATGGGTGGCGCTGGAGGCTTGGGGCG
ATACCACCACTCGTTTGTCTGTTGGCGATTAGTGTTGTCCCCCCGAGTGGCCAGCGTGGCCCCGTAGCAT
TCAGGACACGAGTTGCAACGGGCGCGCACTGAAGCTAGCGGAATTC
