>Addgene plasmid #178413 | pOME0213 | depositor partial sequence | sequence record 346487 | Backbone
AATTCTAGTTATTAATAGTAATCAATTACGGGGTCATTAGTTCATAGCCCATATATGGAGTTCCGCGTTA
CATAACTTACGGTAAATGGCCCGCCTGGCTGACCGCCCAACGACCCCCGCCCATTGACGTCAATAATGAC
GTATGTTCCCATAGTAACGCCAATAGGGACTTTCCATTGACGTCAATGGTGGAGTATTTACGGTAAACTG
CCCACTTGGCAGTACATCAAGTGTATCATATGCCAAGTACGCCCCCTATTGACGTCAATGACGGTAAATG
GCCCGCCTGGCATTATGCCCAGTACATGACCTTATGGGACTTTCCTACTTGGCAGTACATCTACGTATTA
GTCATCGCTATTACCATGGTGATGCGGTTTTGGCAGTACATCAATGGGCGTGGATAGCGGTTTGACTCAC
GGGGATTTCCAAGTCTCCACCCCATTGACGTCAATGGGAGTTTGTTTTGGCACCAAAATCAACGGGACTT
TCCAAAATGTCGTAACAACTCCGCCCCATTGACGCAAATGGGCGGTAGGCGTGTACGGTGGGAGGTCTAT
ATAAGCAGAGCTGGTTTAGTGAACCGTCAGATCCGCTAGCGCTACCGGTCGCCACCATGGCCTCCTCCGA
GGACGTCATCAAGGAGTTCATGCGCTTCAAGGTGCGCATGGAGGGCTCCGTGAACGGCCACGAGTTCGAG
ATCGAGGGCGAGGGCGAGGGCCGCCCCTACGAGGGCACCCAGACCGCCAAGCTGAAGGTGACCAAGGGCG
GCCCCCTGCCCTTCGCCTGGGACATCCTGTCCCCCCAGTTCCAGTACGGCTCCAAGGTGTACGTGAAGCA
CCCCGCCGACATCCCCGACTACAAGAAGCTGTCCTTCCCCGAGGGCTTCAAGTGGGAGCGCGTGATGAAC
TTCGAGGACGGCGGCGTGGTGACCGTGACCCAGGACTCCTCCCTGCAGGACGGCTCCTTCATCTACAAGG
TGAAGTTCATCGGCGTGAACTTCCCCTCCGACGGCCCCGTAATGCAGAAGAAGACTATGGGCTGGGAGGC
CTCCACCGAGCGCCTGTACCCCCGCGACGGCGTGCTGAAGGGCGAGATCCACAAGGCCCTGAAGCTGAAG
GACGGCGGCCACTACCTGGTGGAGTTCAAGTCCATCTACATGGCCAAGAAGCCCGTGCAGCTGCCCGGCT
ACTACTACGTGGACTCCAAGCTGGACATCACCTCCCACAACGAGGACTACACCATCGTGGAGCAGTACGA
GCGCGCCGAGGGCCGCCACCACCTGTTCCTGTAGCTCGAGATATCAGTGGTCCAGGCTCTAGTTTTGACT
CAACAATATCACCAGCTGAAGCCTATAGAGTACGAGCCATAGATAAAATAAAAGATTTTATTTAGTCTCC
AGAAAAAGGGGGGAATGAAAGACCCCACCTGTAGGTTTGGCAAGCTAGCTTAAGTAACGCCATTTTGCAA
GGCATGGAAAAATACATAACTGAGAATAGAGAAGTTCAGATCAAGGTCAGGAACAGATGGAACAGGGTCG
ACCCTAGAGAACCATCAGATGTTTCCAGGGTGCCCCAAGGACCTGAAATGACCCTGTGCCTTATTTGAAC
TAACCAATCAGTTCGCTTCTCGCTTCTGTTCGCGCGCTTCTGCTCCCCGAGCTCAATAAAAGAGCCCACA
ACCCCTCACTCGGGGCGCCAGTCCTCCGATTGACTGAGTCGCCCGGGTACCCGTGTATCCAATAAACCCT
CTTGCAGTTGCATCCGACTTGTGGTCTCGCTGTTCCTTGGGAGGGTCTCCTCTGAGTGATTGACTACCCG
TCAGCGGGGGTCTTTCATTTGGGGGCTCGTCCGGGATCGGGAGACCCCTGCCCAGGGACCACCGACCCAC
CACCGGGAGGTAAGCTGGCTGCCTCGCGCGTTTCGGTGATGACGGTGAAAACCTCTGACACATGCAGCTC
CCGGAGACGGTCACAGCTTGTCTGTAAGCGGATGCCGGGAGCAGACAAGCCCGTCAGGGCGCGTCAGCGG
GTGTTGGCGGGTGTCGGGGCGCAGCCATGACCCAGTCACGTAGCGATAGCGGAGTGTAGATCCGGCTGTG
GAATGTGTGTCAGTTAGGGTGTGGAAAGTCCCCAGGCTCCCCAGCAGGCAGAAGTATGCAAAGCATGCAT
CTCAATTAGTCAGCAACCAGGTGTGGAAAGTCCCCAGGCTCCCCAGCAGGCAGAAGTATGCAAAGCATGC
ATCTCAATTAGTCAGCAACCATAGTCCCGCCCCTAACTCCGCCCATCCCGCCCCTAACTCCGCCCAGTTC
CGCCCATTCTCCGCCCCATGGCTGACTAATTTTTTTTATTTATGCAGAGGCCGAGGCGCCTCGGCCTCTG
AGCTATTCCAGAAGTAGTGAGGAGGCTTTTTTGGAGGCCTAGGCTTTTGCAAAAAGCTTACTGGCTTAAC
TATGCGGCATCAGAGCAGATTGTACTGAGAGTGCACCATATGCGGTGTGAAATACCGCACAGATGCGTAA
GGAGAAAATACCGCATCAGGCGCTCTTCCGCTTCCTCGCTCACTGACTCGCTGCGCTCGGTCGTTCGGCT
GCGGCGAGCGGTATCAGCTCACTCAAAGGCGGTAATACGGTTATCCACAGAATCAGGGGATAACGCAGGA
AAGAACATGTGAGCAAAAGGCCAGCAAAAGGCCAGGAACCGTAAAAAGGCCGCGTTGCTGGCGTTTTTCC
ATAGGCTCCGCCCCCCTGACGAGCATCACAAAAATCGACGCTCAAGTCAGAGGTGGCGAAACCCGACAGG
ACTATAAAGATACCAGGCGTTTCCCCCTGGAAGCTCCCTCGTGCGCTCTCCTGTTCCGACCCTGCCGCTT
ACCGGATACCTGTCCGCCTTTCTCCCTTCGGGAAGCGTGGCGCTTTCTCATAGCTCACGCTGTAGGTATC
TCAGTTCGGTGTAGGTCGTTCGCTCCAAGCTGGGCTGTGTGCACGAACCCCCCGTTCAGCCCGACCGCTG
CGCCTTATCCGGTAACTATCGTCTTGAGTCCAACCCGGTAAGACACGACTTATCGCCACTGGCAGCAGCC
ACTGGTAACAGGATTAGCAGAGCGAGGTATGTAGGCGGTGCTACAGAGTTCTTGAAGTGGTGGCCTAACT
ACGGCTACACTAGAAGGACAGTATTTGGTATCTGCGCTCTGCTGAAGCCAGTTACCTTCGGAAAAAGAGT
TGGTAGCTCTTGATCCGGCAAACAAACCACCGCTGGTAGCGGTGGTTTTTTTGTTTGCAAGCAGCAGATT
ACGCGCAGAAAAAAAGGATCTCAAGAAGATCCTTTGATCTTTTCTACGGGGTCTGACGCTCAGTGGAACG
AAAACTCACGTTAAGGGATTTTGGTCATGAGATTATCAAAAAGGATCTTCACCTAGATCCTTTTAAATTA
AAAATGAAGTTTTAAATCAATCTAAAGTATATATGAGTAAACTTGGTCTGACAGTTACCAATGCTTAATC
AGTGAGGCACCTATCTCAGCGATCTGTCTATTTCGTTCATCCATAGTTGCCTGACTCCCCGTCGTGTAGA
TAACTACGATACGGGAGGGCTTACCATCTGGCCCCAGTGCTGCAATGATACCGCGAGACCCACGCTCACC
GGCTCCAGATTTATCAGCAATAAACCAGCCAGCCGGAAGGGCCGAGCGCAGAAGTGGTCCTGCAACTTTA
TCCGCCTCCATCCAGTCTATTAATTGTTGCCGGGAAGCTAGAGTAAGTAGTTCGCCAGTTAATAGTTTGC
GCAACGTTGTTGCCATTGCTGCAGGCATCGTGGTGTCACGCTCGTCGTTTGGTATGGCTTCATTCAGCTC
CGGTTCCCAACGATCAAGGCGAGTTACATGATCCCCCATGTTGTGCAAAAAAGCGGTTAGCTCCTTCGGT
CCTCCGATCGTTGTCAGAAGTAAGTTGGCCGCAGTGTTATCACTCATGGTTATGGCAGCACTGCATAATT
CTCTTACTGTCATGCCATCCGTAAGATGCTTTTCTGTGACTGGTGAGTACTCAACCAAGTCATTCTGAGA
ATAGTGTATGCGGCGACCGAGTTGCTCTTGCCCGGCGTCAACACGGGATAATACCGCGCCACATAGCAGA
ACTTTAAAAGTGCTCATCATTGGAAAACGTTCTTCGGGGCGAAAACTCTCAAGGATCTTACCGCTGTTGA
GATCCAGTTCGATGTAACCCACTCGTGCACCCAACTGATCTTCAGCATCTTTTACTTTCACCAGCGTTTC
TGGGTGAGCAAAAACAGGAAGGCAAAATGCCGCAAAAAAGGGAATAAGGGCGACACGGAAATGTTGAATA
CTCATACTCTTCCTTTTTCAATATTATTGAAGCATTTATCAGGGTTATTGTCTCATGAGCGGATACATAT
TTGAATGTATTTAGAAAAATAAACAAATAGGGGTTCCGCGCACATTTCCCCGAAAAGTGCCACCTGACGT
CTAAGAAACCATTATTATCATGACATTAACCTATAAAAATAGGCGTATCACGAGGCCCTTTCGTCTTCAA
GAATTAGCTTGGCCATTGCATACGTTGTATCCATATCATAATATGTACATTTATATTGGCTCATGTCCAA
CATTACCGCCATGTTGACATTGATTATTGACTAGTTATTAATAGTAATCAATTACGGGGTCATTAGTTCA
TAGCCCATATATGGAGTTCCGCGTTACATAACTTACGGTAAATGGCCCGCCTGGCTGACCGCCCAACGAC
CCCCGCCCATTGACGTCAATAATGACGTATGTTCCCATAGTAACGCCAATAGGGACTTTCCATTGACGTC
AATGGTGGAGTATTTACGGTAAACTGCCCACTTGGCAGTACATCAAGTGTATCATATGCCAAGTACGCCC
CCTATTGACGTCAATGACGGTAAATGGCCCGCCTGGCATTATGCCCAGTACATGACCTTATGGGACTTTC
CTACTTGGCAGTACATCTACGTATTAGTCATCGCTATTACCATGGTGATGCGGTTTTGGCAGTACATCAA
TGGGCGTGGATAGCGGTTTGACTCACGGGGATTTCCAAGTCTCCACCCCATTGACGTCAATGGGAGTTTG
TTTTGGCACCAAAATCAACGGGACTTTCCAAAATGTCGTAACAACTCCGCCCCATTGACGCAAATGGGCG
GTAGGCGTGTACGGTGGGAGGTCTATATAAGCAGAGCTCAATAAAAGAGCCCACAACCCCTCACTCGGCG
CGCCAGTCTTCCGATAGACTGCGTCGCCCGGGTACCCGTATTCCCAATAAAGCCTCTTGCTGTTTGCATC
CGAATCGTGGTCTCGCTGTTCCTTGGGAGGGTCTCCTCTGAGTGATTGACTACCCACGACGGGGGTCTTT
CATTTGGGGGCTCGTCCGGGATTTGGAGACCCCTGCCCAGGGACCACCGACCCACCACCGGGAGGTAAGC
TGGCCAGCAACTTATCTGTGTCTGTCCGATTGTCTAGTGTCTATGTTTGATGTTATGCGCCTGCGTCTGT
ACTAGTTAGCTAACTAGCTCTGTATCTGGCGGACCCGTGGTGGAACTGACGAGTTCTGAACACCCGGCCG
CAACCCTGGGAGACGTCCCAGGGACTTTGGGGGCCGTTTTTGTGGCCCGACCTGAGGAAGGGAGTCGATG
TGGAATCCGACCCCGTCAGGATATGTGGTTCTGGTAGAGACGAGAACCTAAAACAGTTCCCGCCTCCGTC
TGAATTTTTGCTTTCGGTTTGGAACCGAAGCCGCGCGTCTTGTCTGCTGCAGCGCTGCAGCATCGTTCTG
TGTTGTCTCTGTCTGACTGTGTTTCTGTATTTGTCTGAAAATTAGGGCCAGACTGTTACCACTCCCTTAA
GTTTGACCTTAGGTCACTGGAAAGATGTCGAGCGGATCGCTCACAACCAGTCGGTAGATGTCAAGAAGAG
ACGTTGGGTTACCTTCTGCTCTGCAGAATGGCCAACCTTTAACGTCGGATGGCCGCGAGACGGCACCTTT
AACCGAGACCTCATCACCCAGGTTAAGATCAAGGTCTTTTCACCTGGCCCGCATGGACACCCAGACCAGG
TCCCCTACATCGTGACCTGGGAAGCCTTGGCTTTTGACCCCCCTCCCTGGGTCAAGCCCTTTGTACACCC
TAAGCCTCCGCCTCCTCTTCCTCCATCCGCCCCGTCTCTCCCCCTTGAACCTCCTCGTTCGACCCCGCCT
CGATCCTCCCTTTATCCAGCCCTCACTCCTTCTCTAGGCGCCGGAATTGAAGATCTGGGCAGGAAGAGGG
CCTATTTCCCATGATTCCTTCATATTTGCATATACGATACAAGGCTGTTAGAGAGATAATTAGAATTAAT
TTGACTGTAAACACAAAGATATTAGTACAAAATACGTGACGTAGAAAGTAATAATTTCTTGGGTAGTTTG
CAGTTTTAAAATTATGTTTTAAAATGGACTATCATATGCTTACCGTAACTTGAAAGTATTTCGATTTCTT
GGCTTTATATATCTTGTGGAAAGGACGAG
